Addgene plasmid #180318: pCMV_SEPT2-msfGFP
Purpose: mammalian expression of human SEPT2 fused to monomeric superfolder GFP
Depositing lab: Manos Mavrakis. Publication: Human septins organize as octamer-based filaments and mediate actin-membrane anchoring in cells. Martins CS, Taveneau C, Castro-Linares G, Baibakov M, Buzhinsky N, Eroles M, Milanovic V, Omi S, Pedelacq JD, Iv F, Bouillard L, Llewellyn A, Gomes M, Belhabib M, Kuzmic M, Verdier-Pinard P, Lee S, Badache A, Kumar S, Chandre C, Brasselet S, Rico F, Rossier O, Koenderink GH, Wenger J, Cabantous S, Mavrakis M. J Cell Biol. 2023 Mar 6;222(3):e202203016. doi: 10.1083/jcb.202203016. Epub 2022 Dec 23. PubMed 36562751.
Backbone
  Vector backbone: pCMV
  Backbone manufacturer: Clontech
  Vector type: Mammalian Expression
Growth in bacteria
  Bacterial resistance: Kanamycin, 50 μg/mL
  Growth temperature: 37°C
  Growth strain: DH5alpha
  Copy number: High Copy
Gene/Insert
  Gene/Insert name: SEPTIN2 (alt name: SEPT2)
  Species: H. sapiens (human)
  Entrez Gene: SEPTIN2 (a.k.a. DIFF6, NEDD-5, NEDD5, Pnutl3, SEPT2, hNedd5)
  Promoter: CMV
  Tag / fusion protein: msfGFP (C terminal on insert)
  Cloning method: Gibson Cloning
Terms and licenses: Academic/Nonprofit Terms; Industry Terms: Not Available to Industry
Depositor comments: Please visit https://doi.org/10.1101/2022.02.23.481653 for bioRxiv preprint.
How to cite: pCMV_SEPT2-msfGFP was a gift from Manos Mavrakis (Addgene plasmid # 180318 ; http://n2t.net/addgene:180318 ; RRID:Addgene_180318)
