[The description below was written by a language model from this plasmid's Addgene catalogue record and pLannotate feature annotations shown in this document.]
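Description:
pCMV_SEPT2-msfGFP is a 5.7 kb mammalian expression plasmid built on a Clontech pCMV-type backbone for producing human septin 2 (SEPTIN2, also known as SEPT2 or NEDD5) fused at its C terminus to monomeric superfolder GFP. The human cytomegalovirus immediate-early enhancer and promoter drive the SEPTIN2 coding sequence. This runs directly into the fluorescent protein reading frame with no annotated gap, and the transcript is terminated by an SV40 polyadenylation signal. The automated annotation labels the fluorescent protein as moxGFP, a closely related Aequorea-derived monomeric GFP variant, whereas the catalogue entry identifies it as msfGFP. The fusion was assembled by Gibson cloning.

The plasmid replicates at high copy in E. coli from a ColE1/pUC-type origin and is selected with kanamycin. The Tn5 aminoglycoside phosphotransferase (NeoR/KanR) gene sits behind tandem bacterial (bla) and SV40 early promoters and is followed by an HSV TK polyadenylation signal. The same marker can therefore confer kanamycin resistance in bacteria and G418 resistance in transfected mammalian cells. An f1 origin is also present, which would allow single-stranded DNA production. The short large T antigen, ble and bGH poly(A) fragments picked up by the annotation appear to be backbone remnants rather than functional elements.

SEPTIN2 is a filament-forming cytoskeletal GTPase involved in organizing the actin cytoskeleton. This construct lets the tagged protein be visualized by fluorescence microscopy in mammalian cells. It was deposited alongside work on how human septins assemble into octamer-based filaments and anchor actin to membranes.
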