Features (pLannotate 1.2.2; 14 found; start..end, strand, type, name):
     61..364     +  enhancer       CMV enhancer: human cytomegalovirus immediate early enhancer
    365..568     +  promoter       CMV promoter: human cytomegalovirus (CMV) immediate early promoter
    597..1679    +  CDS            SEPTIN2: SEPT2_HUMAN - Also known as DIFF6, KIAA0158, NEDD5, SEPT2. Experimental evidence at protein level: Swiss-Prot protein existence level 1. Filament-forming cytoskeletal GTPase. Forms a filamentous structure with SEPTIN12, SEPTIN6, SEPTIN2 and probably SEPTIN4 at the sperm annulus which is required for the structural integrity and motility of the sperm tail during postmeiotic differentiation (PubMed:25588830). Required for normal organization of the actin cytoskeleton. Plays a role in the biogenesis of polarized columnar- shaped epithelium by maintaining polyglutamylated microtubules, thus facili
   1680..2393    +  CDS            moxGFP: moxGFP is a basic (constitutively fluorescent) green fluorescent protein published in 2015, derived from Aequorea victoria. It is reported to be a rapidly-maturing monomer.
   2419..2503    +  CDS            large T antigen (fragment): large T antigen from SV40 (simian virus 40)
   2526..2647    +  polyA_signal   SV40 poly(A) signal: SV40 polyadenylation signal
   2681..3109    -  rep_origin     f1 ori (sequence partly withheld): f1 bacteriophage origin of replication; arrow indicates direction of (+) strand synthesis
   3136..3240    +  promoter       AmpR promoter: bla
   3242..3599    +  promoter       SV40 promoter: SV40 enhancer and early promoter
   3634..4428    +  CDS            NeoR/KanR: aminoglycoside phosphotransferase from Tn5; aph(3')-II (or nptII); confers resistance to neomycin, kanamycin, and G418 (Geneticin®)
   4449..4601    +  CDS            ble (fragment): BLE_KLEPN - Experimental evidence at protein level: Swiss-Prot protein existence level 1. Binding protein with a strong affinity to the bleomycin family of antibiotics. Binds to CL990; an antimitotic-antibiotic compound. From Klebsiella pneumoniae.
   4660..4707    +  polyA_signal   HSV TK poly(A) signal: herpes simplex virus thymidine kinase polyadenylation signal (Cole and Stacy, 1985)
   4798..4814    -  polyA_signal   bGH poly(A) signal (fragment): bovine growth hormone polyadenylation signal
   5036..5624    +  rep_origin     ori: high-copy-number ColE1/pMB1/pBR322/pUC origin of replication
>Addgene plasmid #180318 | pCMV_SEPT2-msfGFP | addgene full sequence | sequence record 358052 | Addgene NGS Result
TAGTTATTAATAGTAATCAATTACGGGGTCATTAGTTCATAGCCCATATATGGAGTTCCGCGTTACATAA
CTTACGGTAAATGGCCCGCCTGGCTGACCGCCCAACGACCCCCGCCCATTGACGTCAATAATGACGTATG
TTCCCATAGTAACGCCAATAGGGACTTTCCATTGACGTCAATGGGTGGAGTATTTACGGTAAACTGCCCA
CTTGGCAGTACATCAAGTGTATCATATGCCAAGTACGCCCCCTATTGACGTCAATGACGGTAAATGGCCC
GCCTGGCATTATGCCCAGTACATGACCTTATGGGACTTTCCTACTTGGCAGTACATCTACGTATTAGTCA
TCGCTATTACCATGGTGATGCGGTTTTGGCAGTACATCAATGGGCGTGGATAGCGGTTTGACTCACGGGG
ATTTCCAAGTCTCCACCCCATTGACGTCAATGGGAGTTTGTTTTGGCACCAAAATCAACGGGACTTTCCA
AAATGTCGTAACAACTCCGCCCCATTGACGCAAATGGGCGGTAGGCGTGTACGGTGGGAGGTCTATATAA
GCAGAGCTGGTTTAGTGAACCGTCAGATCCGCTAGCATGTCTAAGCAACAACCAACTCAGTTTATAAATC
CAGAAACTCCTGGCTATGTTGGATTTGCAAATCTTCCCAATCAAGTTCACCGAAAATCAGTGAAGAAGGG
GTTCGAGTTCACTCTGATGGTGGTTGGTGAATCTGGTCTAGGAAAATCAACTCTCATAAACAGCTTATTC
CTGACTGATCTCTACCCAGAAAGAGTGATTCCTGGAGCTGCAGAGAAAATTGAAAGAACTGTCCAGATAG
AGGCTTCGACTGTTGAGATTGAAGAGCGGGGTGTGAAGCTGCGGCTTACAGTAGTGGACACTCCCGGCTA
CGGGGATGCCATCAACTGCAGGGATTGTTTCAAGACAATTATCTCCTACATTGATGAGCAGTTTGAACGC
TACCTACATGATGAGAGTGGACTGAACAGGCGTCACATCATTGATAACAGGGTACATTGTTGCTTCTACT
TCATTTCACCTTTTGGACATGGACTGAAGCCCTTAGATGTTGCATTTATGAAAGCGATACACAATAAGGT
GAATATTGTGCCTGTCATTGCGAAAGCTGACACTCTCACTCTGAAGGAGCGTGAGCGGCTTAAGAAAAGG
ATTTTGGATGAAATTGAAGAGCATAACATTAAAATCTATCACTTACCTGATGCAGAGTCAGATGAAGATG
AAGACTTTAAGGAGCAGACTAGACTCCTCAAGGCCAGTATCCCATTCTCTGTGGTTGGCTCCAACCAGTT
GATTGAAGCCAAAGGCAAGAAGGTTAGAGGCCGTCTCTACCCATGGGGTGTTGTAGAGGTGGAGAACCCA
GAACACAATGACTTTCTGAAGCTGAGAACGATGCTCATCACCCACATGCAGGACCTACAGGAAGTGACCC
AAGACCTTCACTATGAAAACTTCCGTTCTGAGAGGCTGAAGAGAGGCGGCAGGAAAGTAGAGAATGAGGA
CATGAATAAAGACCAGATCTTGCTTGAAAAGGAGGCTGAGCTCCGCCGCATGCAAGAGATGATTGCAAGA
ATGCAAGCGCAGATGCAGATGCAGATGCAGGGTGGTGACGGCGACGGCGGGGCTCTCGGCCACCATGTGG
TGTCCAAGGGCGAGGAGCTGTTCACCGGCGTGGTGCCCATCCTGGTGGAGCTGGATGGCGACGTGAACGG
CCACAAGTTCAGCGTGCGCGGCGAGGGCGAGGGCGACGCCACCAACGGCAAGCTGACCCTGAAGTTCATC
TGCACCACCGGCAAGCTGCCCGTGCCCTGGCCCACCCTGGTGACCACCCTGACCTACGGCGTGCAGTGCT
TCAGCCGCTACCCCGATCACATGAAGCAGCACGATTTCTTCAAGAGCGCCATGCCCGAGGGCTACGTGCA
GGAGCGCACCATCAGCTTCAAGGATGACGGCACCTACAAGACCCGCGCCGAGGTGAAGTTCGAGGGCGAT
ACCCTGGTGAACCGCATCGAGCTGAAGGGCATCGATTTCAAGGAGGATGGCAACATCCTGGGCCACAAGC
TGGAGTACAACTTCAACAGCCACAACGTGTACATCACCGCCGATAAGCAGAAGAACGGCATCAAGGCCAA
CTTCAAGATCCGCCACAATGTGGAGGATGGCTCCGTGCAGCTGGCCGATCACTACCAGCAGAACACCCCC
ATCGGCGACGGCCCAGTGCTGCTGCCCGATAACCACTACCTGAGCACCCAGAGCAAGCTGTCCAAGGACC
CCAACGAGAAGCGCGATCACATGGTGCTGCTGGAGTTCGTGACCGCCGCCGGCATCACCCTGGGCATGGA
TGAGCTGTACAAGTAAGGATCCACCGGATCTAGATAACTGATCATAATCAGCCATACCACATTTGTAGAG
GTTTTACTTGCTTTAAAAAACCTCCCACACCTCCCCCTGAACCTGAAACATAAAATGAATGCAATTGTTG
TTGTTAACTTGTTTATTGCAGCTTATAATGGTTACAAATAAAGCAATAGCATCACAAATTTCACAAATAA
AGCATTTTTTTCACTGCATTCTAGTTGTGGTTTGTCCAAACTCATCAATGTATCTTAACGCGTAAATTGT
AAGCGTTAATATTTTGTTAAAATTCGCGTTAAATTTTTGTTAAATCAGCTCATTTTTTAACCAATAGGCC
GAAATCGGCAAAATCCCTTATAAATCAAAAGAATAGACCGAGATAGGGT
[37 nt withheld, positions 2780-2816]
AAAGAACGTGGACTCCAACGTCAAAGG
[49 nt withheld, positions 2844-2892]
T
[91 nt withheld, positions 2894-2984]
G
[124 nt withheld, positions 2986-3109]
CAGGTGGCACTTTTCGGGGAAATGTGCGCGGAACCCCTATTTGTTTATTTTTCTAAATACATTCAAATAT
GTATCCGCTCATGAGACAATAACCCTGATAAATGCTTCAATAATATTGAAAAAGGAAGAGTCCTGAGGCG
GAAAGAACCAGCTGTGGAATGTGTGTCAGTTAGGGTGTGGAAAGTCCCCAGGCTCCCCAGCAGGCAGAAG
TATGCAAAGCATGCATCTCAATTAGTCAGCAACCAGGTGTGGAAAGTCCCCAGGCTCCCCAGCAGGCAGA
AGTATGCAAAGCATGCATCTCAATTAGTCAGCAACCATAGTCCCGCCCCTAACTCCGCCCATCCCGCCCC
TAACTCCGCCCAGTTCCGCCCATTCTCCGCCCCATGGCTGACTAATTTTTTTTATTTATGCAGAGGCCGA
GGCCGCCTCGGCCTCTGAGCTATTCCAGAAGTAGTGAGGAGGCTTTTTTGGAGGCCTAGGCTTTTGCAAA
GATCGATCAAGAGACAGGATGAGGATCGTTTCGCATGATTGAACAAGATGGATTGCACGCAGGTTCTCCG
GCCGCTTGGGTGGAGAGGCTATTCGGCTATGACTGGGCACAACAGACAATCGGCTGCTCTGATGCCGCCG
TGTTCCGGCTGTCAGCGCAGGGGCGCCCGGTTCTTTTTGTCAAGACCGACCTGTCCGGTGCCCTGAATGA
ACTGCAAGACGAGGCAGCGCGGCTATCGTGGCTGGCCACGACGGGCGTTCCTTGCGCAGCTGTGCTCGAC
GTTGTCACTGAAGCGGGAAGGGACTGGCTGCTATTGGGCGAAGTGCCGGGGCAGGATCTCCTGTCATCTC
ACCTTGCTCCTGCCGAGAAAGTATCCATCATGGCTGATGCAATGCGGCGGCTGCATACGCTTGATCCGGC
TACCTGCCCATTCGACCACCAAGCGAAACATCGCATCGAGCGAGCACGTACTCGGATGGAAGCCGGTCTT
GTCGATCAGGATGATCTGGACGAAGAGCATCAGGGGCTCGCGCCAGCCGAACTGTTCGCCAGGCTCAAGG
CGAGCATGCCCGACGGCGAGGATCTCGTCGTGACCCATGGCGATGCCTGCTTGCCGAATATCATGGTGGA
AAATGGCCGCTTTTCTGGATTCATCGACTGTGGCCGGCTGGGTGTGGCGGACCGCTATCAGGACATAGCG
TTGGCTACCCGTGATATTGCTGAAGAGCTTGGCGGCGAATGGGCTGACCGCTTCCTCGTGCTTTACGGTA
TCGCCGCTCCCGATTCGCAGCGCATCGCCTTCTATCGCCTTCTTGACGAGTTCTTCTGAGCGGGACTCTG
GGGTTCGAAATGACCGACCAAGCGACGCCCAACCTGCCATCACGAGATTTCGATTCCACCGCCGCCTTCT
ATGAAAGGTTGGGCTTCGGAATCGTTTTCCGGGACGCCGGCTGGATGATCCTCCAGCGCGGGGATCTCAT
GCTGGAGTTCTTCGCCCACCCTAGGGGGAGGCTAACTGAAACACGGAAGGAGACAATACCGGAAGGAACC
CGCGCTATGACGGCAATAAAAAGACAGAATAAAACGCACGGTGTTGGGTCGTTTGTTCATAAACGCGGGG
TTCGGTCCCAGGGCTGGCACTCTGTCGATACCCCACCGAGACCCCATTGGGGCCAATACGCCCGCGTTTC
TTCCTTTTCCCCACCCCACCCCCCAAGTTCGGGTGAAGGCCCAGGGCTCGCAGCCAACGTCGGGGCGGCA
GGCCCTGCCATAGCCTCAGGTTACTCATATATACTTTAGATTGATTTAAAACTTCATTTTTAATTTAAAA
GGATCTAGGTGAAGATCCTTTTTGATAATCTCATGACCAAAATCCCTTAACGTGAGTTTTCGTTCCACTG
AGCGTCAGACCCCGTAGAAAAGATCAAAGGATCTTCTTGAGATCCTTTTTTTCTGCGCGTAATCTGCTGC
TTGCAAACAAAAAAACCACCGCTACCAGCGGTGGTTTGTTTGCCGGATCAAGAGCTACCAACTCTTTTTC
CGAAGGTAACTGGCTTCAGCAGAGCGCAGATACCAAATACTGTTCTTCTAGTGTAGCCGTAGTTAGGCCA
CCACTTCAAGAACTCTGTAGCACCGCCTACATACCTCGCTCTGCTAATCCTGTTACCAGTGGCTGCTGCC
AGTGGCGATAAGTCGTGTCTTACCGGGTTGGACTCAAGACGATAGTTACCGGATAAGGCGCAGCGGTCGG
GCTGAACGGGGGGTTCGTGCACACAGCCCAGCTTGGAGCGAACGACCTACACCGAACTGAGATACCTACA
GCGTGAGCTATGAGAAAGCGCCACGCTTCCCGAAGGGAGAAAGGCGGACAGGTATCCGGTAAGCGGCAGG
GTCGGAACAGGAGAGCGCACGAGGGAGCTTCCAGGGGGAAACGCCTGGTATCTTTATAGTCCTGTCGGGT
TTCGCCACCTCTGACTTGAGCGTCGATTTTTGTGATGCTCGTCAGGGGGGCGGAGCCTATGGAAAAACGC
CAGCAACGCGGCCTTTTTACGGTTCCTGGCCTTTTGCTGGCCTTTTGCTCACATGTTCTTTCCTGCGTTA
TCCCCTGATTCTGTGGATAACCGTATTACCGCCATGCAT
